Addgene plasmid #111000: P47-COMP-blac-flag-his
Purpose: Expresses pentamerised full-length protein ectodomain with no N-linked glycans in mammalian cells. Contains a C-terminal rat Cd4 d3+4 tag, COMP pentamerisation domain, flag- and 6xHis tags.
Depositing lab: Gavin Wright. Depositing organization: Wellcome Sanger Institute. Publication: Systematic Identification of Plasmodium Falciparum Sporozoite Membrane Protein Interactions Reveals an Essential Role for the p24 Complex in Host Infection. Knockel J, Dundas K, Yang ASP, Galaway F, Metcalf T, Gemert GV, Sauerwein RW, Rayner JC, Billker O, Wright GJ. Mol Cell Proteomics. 2021;20:100038. doi: 10.1074/mcp.RA120.002432. Epub 2021 Jan 27. PubMed 33515807.
Backbone
  Vector backbone: pTT3
  Backbone manufacturer: pTT3 was obtained from Yves Durocher, National Research Council of Canada-Biotechnology Research Institute
  Backbone size w/o insert (bp): 7661
  Vector type: Mammalian Expression
Growth in bacteria
  Bacterial resistance: Ampicillin, 100 μg/mL
  Growth temperature: 37°C
  Growth strain: DH5alpha
  Copy number: Unknown
Gene/Insert
  Gene/Insert name: secreted ookinete protein, putative (PSOP12) (alt name: PF3D7_0513700)
  Species: Synthetic
  Insert size (bp): 2205
  Mutation: All NXT/S sites mutated to NXA, where X is any amino acid except Proline
  Entrez Gene: PF3D7_0513700 (a.k.a. PF3D7_0513700, PFE0680w)
  Promoter: CMV
  Tag / fusion protein: Exogenous signal peptide of mouse origin (N terminal on insert); rat Cd4d3+4, beta-lactamase, triple FLAG tag, 6xHis tag (C terminal on insert)
  Cloning method: Restriction Enzyme; 5′ cloning site Not1 (not destroyed); 3′ cloning site Asc1 (not destroyed)
Terms and licenses: Academic/Nonprofit Terms; Industry Terms: Not Available to Industry
How to cite: P47-COMP-blac-flag-his was a gift from Gavin Wright (Addgene plasmid # 111000 ; http://n2t.net/addgene:111000 ; RRID:Addgene_111000)
