[The description below was written by a language model from this plasmid's Addgene catalogue record and pLannotate feature annotations shown in this document.]
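Description:
P47-COMP-blac-flag-his is a mammalian expression plasmid built on the pTT3 backbone for transient production of a secreted, pentamerised Plasmodium falciparum protein ectodomain. It is propagated in E. coli through a high-copy ColE1/pUC-type origin with ampicillin selection (AmpR). It also carries an Epstein-Barr virus oriP fragment, which supports episomal maintenance in mammalian cells that supply EBNA1. Expression is driven by the CMV enhancer and promoter, followed by adenovirus-derived leader and splice elements with a chimeric intron. Transcription is terminated by a rabbit β-globin polyadenylation signal.

The open reading frame begins with an exogenous mouse immunoglobulin heavy-chain signal peptide that directs secretion. A synthetic insert of about 2.2 kb follows, cloned between retained NotI and AscI sites. The plasmid name refers to P47, whereas the catalogue gene field lists the insert as the putative secreted ookinete protein PSOP12 (PF3D7_0513700); the record does not resolve this discrepancy, and the feature tables leave the insert region unannotated. All N-linked glycosylation sequons (NXS/T) are mutated to NXA, so the protein is made without N-linked glycans.

Downstream, the ectodomain is fused to rat Cd4 domains 3 and 4, then the COMP coiled-coil segment that assembles the fusion into pentamers. Next come a mature β-lactamase lacking its own signal sequence, a 3xFLAG tag and a 6xHis tag. The His tag is listed in the catalogue but not annotated in the tables. Pentamerisation increases binding avidity and β-lactamase offers an enzymatic readout, which suits this format to use as a "prey" reagent in screens for low-affinity extracellular protein interactions. This is consistent with the associated study of sporozoite membrane protein interactions. The depositor and sequencing-derived records differ by only two nucleotides in length and have identical annotations.
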