Features (pLannotate 1.2.2; 21 found; start..end, strand, type, name):
    184..273     +  intron         chimeric intron (fragment): chimera between introns from adenovirus and immunoglobulin heavy chain genes
    292..338     +  CDS            IgH signal sequence (fragment): signal sequence from the mouse immunoglobulin heavy chain variable region
   2530..3114    +  CDS            Cd4 (fragment): CD4_RAT - Experimental evidence at protein level: Swiss-Prot protein existence level 1. Integral membrane glycoprotein that plays an essential role in the immune response and serves multiple functions in responses against both external and internal offenses. In T-cells, functions primarily as a coreceptor for MHC class II molecule:peptide complex. The antigens presented by class II peptides are derived from extracellular proteins while class I peptides are derived from cytosolic proteins. Interacts simultaneously with the T-cell receptor (TCR) and the MHC class II presented by antigen presenti
   3151..3318    +  CDS            COMP (fragment): COMP_HUMAN - Experimental evidence at protein level: Swiss-Prot protein existence level 1. May play a role in the structural integrity of cartilage via its interaction with other extracellular matrix proteins such as the collagens and fibronectin. Can mediate the interaction of chondrocytes with the cartilage extracellular matrix through interaction with cell surface integrin receptors. Could play a role in the pathogenesis of osteoarthritis. Potent suppressor of apoptosis in both primary chondrocytes and transformed cells. Suppresses apoptosis by blocking the activation of caspase-3 and by in
   3326..4113    +  CDS            bla(M) (fragment): β-lactamase lacking the signal sequence; bla(M); allows cytosolic expression of β-lactamase
   4120..4185    +  CDS            3xFLAG: three tandem FLAG® epitope tags, followed by an enterokinase cleavage site
   4247..4302    +  polyA_signal   β-globin poly(A) signal: rabbit β-globin polyadenylation signal (Gil and Proudfoot, 1987)
   4816..6497    -  rep_origin     oriP (fragment): Epstein-Barr virus oriP replication origin (Yates et al., 2000)
   6624..6728    +  promoter       AmpR promoter: bla
   6729..7589    +  CDS            AmpR: β-lactamase; bla; confers resistance to ampicillin, carbenicillin, and related antibiotics
   7760..8348    +  rep_origin     ori: high-copy-number ColE1/pMB1/pBR322/pUC origin of replication
   8531..8623    +  CDS            lacI (fragment): lac repressor; lacI; The lac repressor binds to the lac operator to inhibit transcription in E. coli. This inhibition can be relieved by adding lactose or isopropyl-β-D-thiogalactopyranoside (IPTG).
   8636..8657    +  protein_bind   CAP binding site: CAP binding activates transcription in the presence of cAMP. E. coli catabolite activator protein
   8672..8702    +  promoter       lac promoter: promoter for the E. coli lac operon
   8710..8726    +  protein_bind   lac operator: The lac repressor binds to the lac operator to inhibit transcription in E. coli. This inhibition can be relieved by adding lactose or isopropyl-β-D-thiogalactopyranoside (IPTG). lac repressor encoded by lacI
   8796..8812    +  promoter       tet promoter (fragment): E. coli promoter for tetracycline efflux protein gene
   8822..8847    -  CDS            bla(M) (fragment): β-lactamase lacking the signal sequence; bla(M); allows cytosolic expression of β-lactamase
   9021..9400    +  enhancer       CMV enhancer: human cytomegalovirus immediate early enhancer
   9402..9601    +  promoter       CMV promoter: human cytomegalovirus (CMV) immediate early promoter
   9669..9707    +  misc_feature   Ad SA (fragment): adenovirus major late transcript splice acceptor (Friedrich and Soriano, 1991)
   9740..153     -  CDS            PTP (fragment) (across the origin): TERM_ADE02 - Experimental evidence at protein level: Swiss-Prot protein existence level 1. Protein covalently bound to the viral DNA that acts as a primer for viral genomic replication by DNA strand displacement. Assembles on the viral origin of replication in an initiation complex with viral polymerase, DBP, host NFIA and host POU2F1/OCT1. During initiation, the polymerase covalently couples the first dCTP with Ser- 580 of pTP. The terminal protein stimulates the template activity over 20 fold compared to protein-free templates. Neo-synthesized viral genomes are linked to two preterminal prot
>Addgene plasmid #111000 | P47-COMP-blac-flag-his | depositor full sequence | sequence record 208756 | P47-COMP-blac-flag-his sequence 9796 bps
CTCGAGAAAGGCGTCTAACCAGTCACAGTCGCAAGGTAGGCTGAGCACCGTGGCGGGCGGCAGCGGGTGG
CGGTCGGGGTTGTTTCTGGCGGAGGTGCTGCTGATGATGTAATTAAAGTAGGCGGTCTTGAGACGGCGGA
TGGTCGAGGTGAGGTGTGGCAGGCTTGAGATCCAGCTGTTGGGGTGAGTACTCCCTCTCAAAAGCGGGCA
TTACTTCTGCGCTAAGATTGTCAGTTTCCAAAAACGAGGAGGATTTGATATTCACCTGGCCCGATCTGGC
CATACACTTGAGTGACAATGACATCCACTTTGCCTTTCTCTCCACAGGTGTCCACTCCCAGGTCCAAGTT
TGCCACCATGGAGTTTCAGACCCAGGTACTCATGTCCCTGCTGCTCTGCATGTCTGGTGCGGCCGCCTTC
TACTTCGAGCAGACCGAGGAACTGCTGATCAAGAACGCCCACAGCGACATCTGCAAGAGAGAGCACTACA
TCAGCTTCAACAAAGAGATCATCAAGCTCTGCCTGTTCAGCCAGCCCAGCGGCGTGCACAGCAAGTACAA
CCTGATCGTGAACACCCTGAAAGAGGAAAAGTGGGAAGAGAAGTACAAGATCCTCAAAGAGAACACCTTC
AAGATCCTGAAGTACTTTTACACCTTCGTGAACAAGAACGAGCTGGTCATCATCTTTTGCTTTAACAAGC
TGATCAACAAGGCCCCTTACGAGTGCCACCGGTCCATTAACAAGGTGGACGGCAAGGGCAACGAGGAACA
GAGAGTGCGGATCAACTACAACCACATCGACCCTCTGAGCCTGGTGGACTACACCAGCAATACCTTCGAC
TTCCTGGGCACCAGCTACCTGCTGATCTGCGGCATCAACGAGAACCGGAAGCTGAGCCCCGGCAGCCACG
TGTTCATCCTGTGCCGGGCCAGCAAGGACAGCGGCATCACCTGGGGCCTGACCTTCAGCTTCTACTACCC
TCACGCCAAGAGCAGCGTGCTGTACTCCAAGGTGGTGCCCAAGATCAGCTACAACGAGATCGGCTTCCTG
TTCTTCAGCCCCGACGTGTCCATCAACAAGTACATCAAGTGCACCTACCGCGAGGGCAACCACTTCGACT
GCGACGACATCCACTTCATCGACGACAAGTACCTGCTGGACATCACCAAAGTGCGGGGCTACTACCTGAC
CATCCTGAGCAACAAGAAGGACAAGAAAGAAAAAGTGAAGCTGTGGTACATCTACAACAGCGTGATCAGC
GAGAGCATGCGGAACAACGCCATCAGCAGCGGCAATGAGTACAGAGAGGGCAATCTGTTCCTGCTGAACG
ACGCCACAGTGCTGTACAACTACCTGAACGAGAAGGACTCCTACCTGTACCTGATCAAGCACAAGGGCAG
CGTGAAGCACTGCACCCTGCTGTATCTGAAGAAAGAGTACGCCAACCCCGGCTTCGTGAAAGAGATTAAG
AGAAACCACGCCACCACCCTGACCAAGGACAACAGCAACAACTACCGCTACGTGTGCAACATCAACTACG
ACGACCTGAGCATCAACCTCAACGACCGGTACTTCATCGTGTCCGTGTACAACGGCGTGAAAACCGACAT
CCGGTCCTGCTTCTACTTTAGCTACGACAACATCCTCGAGCCCGTGAACATTATCAACAAGATCGTGAAG
GTCTACGAGTACTCCAACTACGCCATCTACGCCTTCCACATTAACAAAGACCTCGAGAGCTACTTCCTGT
TTAACAAGAAAATGGAATGCTTCCTCGGCGACAACTTCTACATCTACCTCAACATCAATTTCATCAACAC
CTACAAGCTGGACAACTCCTTCGACAACAACAATGAGAAGGTGGTCAACCTGTACCCCAACAACCTCATC
TACTACAAGCTCCCCAACATTAACTACAAGAATACCTTCCTGTCCAACGTGCACTTCCCTCCCTACACCA
AATACGTGCAGCTCAACGACAAAGAGTACATCTTTAAGCTGCCCAGCTACATCGAAGAGGACATCCACAC
CGAGCTGCACTTTCTCCAGAAAGTCAACAAGTTCTACAAGAAGAAAACCATCTTCCACAAGGGCGGCCAC
AACAACGACCTGGTGCTGGGCATCGACTTCAGCAAAAAGACCAACATCTGCAGCTACGGCTACAGCAAGA
CCAGCTGCGAGTACACACACATCGACATCAACAAAATCAATATCAAGGTGCCCATGAACGACGAGATCAC
CTCCGACATCACCCTGGCCATCATCTGCCCCGTGTCCAAGAAAAACCAGAACGTGTGCTTCCACCACACC
TACGACAATGGCAAGAAGGTGCTGATCCGGGACCACCTGTACGACCGGAACGGCTACCTGAATGTGTACC
CTAAGATCTATATCTACACCCCTAAGCTGAACCAGATCTACGAGGAATCCAAGCTCGTGATCCGGAAAGA
GTTCATCGAGATCTTCAAGAACAACAAGTGCAATTACAAGAACGTGATCCTGTGCAAGTGCTACGCCAAC
AACAAATATTACGATATCACCTTCAATCTGATCGGCGCGCCGTCGACCTCCATCACGGCCTATAAGAGTG
AGGGGGAGTCAGCGGAGTTCTCCTTCCCACTCAACCTTGGAGAGGAAAGCCTGCAGGGAGAGTTGAGATG
GAAGGCAGAGAAGGCTCCTTCTTCCCAGTCCTGGATCACCTTCTCCCTAAAGAACCAAAAGGTGTCTGTG
CAGAAGTCTACTAGCAACCCCAAGTTCCAGCTGTCCGAAACGCTCCCACTCACCCTTCAGATACCCCAGG
TCTCCCTTCAGTTTGCTGGTTCTGGCAACCTGACCCTGACTCTGGACAGAGGGATACTGTATCAGGAAGT
GAACCTGGTGGTGATGAAAGTGACTCAGCCCGACAGCAACACTTTGACCTGTGAGGTGATGGGACCCACC
TCACCCAAGATGAGACTGATCTTGAAGCAGGAGAATCAGGAGGCCAGGGTCTCCAGGCAGGAGAAAGTGA
TTCAAGTGCAGGCCCCTGAAGCAGGGGTGTGGCAATGTCTACTGAGTGAAGGTGAAGAGGTCAAGATGGA
CTCCAAGATCCAGGTTTTATCCAAAGGGTTGAATTCCGGCGGCGGCTCCGGAGGCGGTACCGGTGGCGGC
GACCTAGCCCCACAGATGCTTCGAGAACTCCAGGAGACTAATGCGGCGCTGCAAGACGTGAGAGAGCTCT
TGCGACAGCAGGTCAAGGAGATCACCTTCCTGAAGAATACGGTGATGGAATGTGACGCCTGCGGTCTAGA
CAGAAACCTGCCTCCACTAGCACCTCTGGGCCCACACCCAGAAACGCTGGTGAAAGTAAAAGATGCTGAA
GATCAGTTGGGTGCACGAGTGGGTTACATCGAACTGGATCTCAACAGCGGTAAGATCCTTGAGAGTTTTC
GCCCCGAAGAACGTTTTCCAATGATGAGCACTTTTAAAGTTCTGCTATGTGGCGCGGTATTATCCCGTAT
TGACGCCGGGCAAGAGCAACTCGGTCGCCGCATACACTATTCTCAGAATGACTTGGTTGAGTACTCACCA
GTCACAGAAAAGCATCTTACGGATGGCATGACAGTAAGAGAATTATGCAGTGCTGCCATAACCATGAGTG
ATAACACTGCGGCCAACTTACTTCTGACAACGATCGGAGGACCGAAGGAGCTAACCGCTTTTTTGCACAA
CATGGGGGATCATGTAACTCGCCTTGATCGTTGGGAACCGGAGCTGAATGAAGCCATACCAAACGACGAG
CGTGACACCACGATGCCTGTAGCAATGGCAACAACGTTGCGCAAACTATTAACTGGCGAACTACTTACTC
TAGCTTCCCGGCAACAATTAATAGACTGGATGGAGGCGGATAAAGTTGCAGGACCACTTCTGCGCTCGGC
CCTTCCGGCTGGCTGGTTTATTGCTGATAAATCTGGAGCCGGTGAGCGTGGGTCTCGCGGTATCATTGCA
GCACTGGGGCCAGATGGTAAGCCCTCCCGTATCGTAGTTATCTACACGACGGGGAGTCAGGCAACTATGG
ATGAACGAAATAGACAGATCGCTGAGATAGGTGCCTCACTGATTAAGCATTGGGGCCCTGACTACAAAGA
CCATGACGGTGATTATAAAGATCATGACATCGATTACAAGGATGACGATGACAAGGGCCCTCACCACCAC
CATCACCACTAATTAATTAAGGATCCCCCGACCTCGACCTCTGGCTAATAAAGGAAATTTATTTTCATTG
CAATAGTGTGTTGGAATTTTTTGTGTCTCTCACTCGGAAGGACATATGGGAGGGCAAATCATTTGGTCGA
GATCCCTCGGAGATCTCTAGCTAGAGGATCGATCCCCGCCCCGGACGAACTAAACCTGACTACGACATCT
CTGCCCCTTCTTCGCGGGGCAGTGCATGTAATCCCTTCAGTTGGTTGGTACAACTTGCCAACTGGGCCCT
GTTCCACATGTGACACGGGGGGGGACCAAACACAAAGGGGTTCTCTGACTGTAGTTGACATCCTTATAAA
TGGATGTGCACATTTGCCAACACTGAGTGGCTTTCATCCTGGAGCAGACTTTGCAGTCTGTGGACTGCAA
CACAACATTGCCTTTATGTGTAACTCTTGGCTGAAGCTCTTACACCAATGCTGGGGGACATGTACCTCCC
AGGGGCCCAGGAAGACTACGGGAGGCTACACCAACGTCAATCAGAGGGGCCTGTGTAGCTACCGATAAGC
GGACCCTCAAGAGGGCATTAGCAATAGTGTTTATAAGGCCCCCTTGTTAACCCTAAACGGGTAGCATATG
CTTCCCGGGTAGTAGTATATACTATCCAGACTAACCCTAATTCAATAGCATATGTTACCCAACGGGAAGC
ATATGCTATCGAATTAGGGTTAGTAAAAGGGTCCTAAGGAACAGCGATATCTCCCACCCCATGAGCTGTC
ACGGTTTTATTTACATGGGGTCAGGATTCCACGAGGGTAGTGAACCATTTTAGTCACAAGGGCAGTGGCT
GAAGATCAAGGAGCGGGCAGTGAACTCTCCTGAATCTTCGCCTGCTTCTTCATTCTCCTTCGTTTAGCTA
ATAGAATAACTGCTGAGTTGTGAACAGTAAGGTGTATGTGAGGTGCTCGAAAACAAGGTTTCAGGTGACG
CCCCCAGAATAAAATTTGGACGGGGGGTTCAGTGGTGGCATTGTGCTATGACACCAATATAACCCTCACA
AACCCCTTGGGCAATAAATACTAGTGTAGGAATGAAACATTCTGAATATCTTTAACAATAGAAATCCATG
GGGTGGGGACAAGCCGTAAAGACTGGATGTCCATCTCACACGAATTTATGGCTATGGGCAACACATAATC
CTAGTGCAATATGATACTGGGGTTATTAAGATGTGTCCCAGGCAGGGACCAAGACAGGTGAACCATGTTG
TTACACTCTATTTGTAACAAGGGGAAAGAGAGTGGACGCCGACAGCAGCGGACTCCACTGGTTGTCTCTA
ACACCCCCGAAAATTAAACGGGGCTCCACGCCAATGGGGCCCATAAACAAAGACAAGTGGCCACTCTTTT
TTTTGAAATTGTGGAGTGGGGGCACGCGTCAGCCCCCACACGCCGCCCTGCGGTTTTGGACTGTAAAATA
AGGGTGTAATAACTTGGCTGATTGTAACCCCGCTAACCACTGCGGTCAAACCACTTGCCCACAAAACCAC
TAATGGCACCCCGGGGAATACCTGCATAAGTAGGTGGGCGGGCCAAGATAGGGGCGCGATTGCTGCGATC
TGGAGGACAAATTACACACACTTGCGCCTGAGCGCCAAGCACAGGGTTGTTGGTCCTCATATTCACGAGG
TCGCTGAGAGCACGGTGGGCTAATGTTGCCATGGGTAGCATATACTACCCAAATATCTGGATAGCATATG
CTATCCTAATCTATATCTGGGTAGCATAGGCTATCCTAATCTATATCTGGGTAGCATATGCTATCCTAAT
CTATATCTGGGTAGTATATGCTATCCTAATTTATATCTGGGTAGCATAGGCTATCCTAATCTATATCTGG
GTAGCATATGCTATCCTAATCTATATCTGGGTAGTATATGCTATCCTAATCTGTATCCGGGTAGCATATG
CTATCCTAATAGAGATTAGGGTAGTATATGCTATCCTAATTTATATCTGGGTAGCATATACTACCCAAAT
ATCTGGATAGCATATGCTATCCTAATCTATATCTGGGTAGCATATGCTATCCTAATCTATATCTGGGTAG
CATAGGCTATCCTAATCTATATCTGGGTAGCATATGCTATCCTAATCTATATCTGGGTAGTATATGCTAT
CCTAATTTATATCTGGGTAGCATAGGCTATCCTAATCTATATCTGGGTAGCATATGCTATCCTAATCTAT
ATCTGGGTAGTATATGCTATCCTAATCTGTATCCGGGTAGCATATGCTATCCTCATGATAAGCTGTCAAA
CATGAGAATTTTCTTGAAGACGAAAGGGCCTCGTGATACGCCTATTTTTATAGGTTAATGTCATGATAAT
AATGGTTTCTTAGACGTCAGGTGGCACTTTTCGGGGAAATGTGCGCGGAACCCCTATTTGTTTATTTTTC
TAAATACATTCAAATATGTATCCGCTCATGAGACAATAACCCTGATAAATGCTTCAATAATATTGAAAAA
GGAAGAGTATGAGTATTCAACATTTCCGTGTCGCCCTTATTCCCTTTTTTGCGGCATTTTGCCTTCCTGT
TTTTGCTCACCCAGAAACGCTGGTGAAAGTAAAAGATGCTGAAGATCAGTTGGGTGCACGAGTGGGTTAC
ATCGAACTGGATCTCAACAGCGGTAAGATCCTTGAGAGTTTTCGCCCCGAAGAACGTTTTCCAATGATGA
GCACTTTTAAAGTTCTGCTATGTGGCGCGGTATTATCCCGTGTTGACGCCGGGCAAGAGCAACTCGGTCG
CCGCATACACTATTCTCAGAATGACTTGGTTGAGTACTCACCAGTCACAGAAAAGCATCTTACGGATGGC
ATGACAGTAAGAGAATTATGCAGTGCTGCCATAACCATGAGTGATAACACTGCGGCCAACTTACTTCTGA
CAACGATCGGAGGACCGAAGGAGCTAACCGCTTTTTTGCACAACATGGGGGATCATGTAACTCGCCTTGA
TCGTTGGGAACCGGAGCTGAATGAAGCCATACCAAACGACGAGCGTGACACCACGATGCCTGCAGCAATG
GCAACAACGTTGCGCAAACTATTAACTGGCGAACTACTTACTCTAGCTTCCCGGCAACAATTAATAGACT
GGATGGAGGCGGATAAAGTTGCAGGACCACTTCTGCGCTCGGCCCTTCCGGCTGGCTGGTTTATTGCTGA
TAAATCTGGAGCCGGTGAGCGTGGGTCTCGCGGTATCATTGCAGCACTGGGGCCAGATGGTAAGCCCTCC
CGTATCGTAGTTATCTACACGACGGGGAGTCAGGCAACTATGGATGAACGAAATAGACAGATCGCTGAGA
TAGGTGCCTCACTGATTAAGCATTGGTAACTGTCAGACCAAGTTTACTCATATATACTTTAGATTGATTT
AAAACTTCATTTTTAATTTAAAAGGATCTAGGTGAAGATCCTTTTTGATAATCTCATGACCAAAATCCCT
TAACGTGAGTTTTCGTTCCACTGAGCGTCAGACCCCGTAGAAAAGATCAAAGGATCTTCTTGAGATCCTT
TTTTTCTGCGCGTAATCTGCTGCTTGCAAACAAAAAAACCACCGCTACCAGCGGTGGTTTGTTTGCCGGA
TCAAGAGCTACCAACTCTTTTTCCGAAGGTAACTGGCTTCAGCAGAGCGCAGATACCAAATACTGTTCTT
CTAGTGTAGCCGTAGTTAGGCCACCACTTCAAGAACTCTGTAGCACCGCCTACATACCTCGCTCTGCTAA
TCCTGTTACCAGTGGCTGCTGCCAGTGGCGATAAGTCGTGTCTTACCGGGTTGGACTCAAGACGATAGTT
ACCGGATAAGGCGCAGCGGTCGGGCTGAACGGGGGGTTCGTGCACACAGCCCAGCTTGGAGCGAACGACC
TACACCGAACTGAGATACCTACAGCGTGAGCTATGAGAAAGCGCCACGCTTCCCGAAGGGAGAAAGGCGG
ACAGGTATCCGGTAAGCGGCAGGGTCGGAACAGGAGAGCGCACGAGGGAGCTTCCAGGGGGAAACGCCTG
GTATCTTTATAGTCCTGTCGGGTTTCGCCACCTCTGACTTGAGCGTCGATTTTTGTGATGCTCGTCAGGG
GGGCGGAGCCTATGGAAAAACGCCAGCAACGCGGCCTTTTTACGGTTCCTGGCCTTTTGCTGGCCTTTTG
CTCACATGTTCTTTCCTGCGTTATCCCCTGATTCTGTGGATAACCGTATTACCGCCTTTGAGTGAGCTGA
TACCGCTCGCCGCAGCCGAACGACCGAGCGCAGCGAGTCAGTGAGCGAGGAAGCGGAAGAGCGCCCAATA
CGCAAACCGCCTCTCCCCGCGCGTTGGCCGATTCATTAATGCAGCTGGCACGACAGGTTTCCCGACTGGA
AAGCGGGCAGTGAGCGCAACGCAATTAATGTGAGTTAGCTCACTCATTAGGCACCCCAGGCTTTACACTT
TATGCTTCCGGCTCGTATGTTGTGTGGAATTGTGAGCGGATAACAATTTCACACAGGAAACAGCTATGAC
CATGATTACGCCAAGCTCTAGCTAGAGGTCGACCAATTCTCATGTTTGACAGCTTATCATCGCAGATCCG
GGCAACGTTGTTGCCATTGCTGCAGGCGCAGAACTGGTAGGTATGGAAGATCTATACATTGAATCAATAT
TGGCAATTAGCCATATTAGTCATTGGTTATATAGCATAAATCAATATTGGCTATTGGCCATTGCATACGT
TGTATCTATATCATAATATGTACATTTATATTGGCTCATGTCCAATATGACCGCCATGTTGACATTGATT
ATTGACTAGTTATTAATAGTAATCAATTACGGGGTCATTAGTTCATAGCCCATATATGGAGTTCCGCGTT
ACATAACTTACGGTAAATGGCCCGCCTGGCTGACCGCCCAACGACCCCCGCCCATTGACGTCAATAATGA
CGTATGTTCCCATAGTAACGCCAATAGGGACTTTCCATTGACGTCAATGGGTGGAGTATTTACGGTAAAC
TGCCCACTTGGCAGTACATCAAGTGTATCATATGCCAAGTCCGCCCCCTATTGACGTCAATGACGGTAAA
TGGCCCGCCTGGCATTATGCCCAGTACATGACCTTACGGGACTTTCCTACTTGGCAGTACATCTACGTAT
TAGTCATCGCTATTACCATGGTGATGCGGTTTTGGCAGTACACCAATGGGCGTGGATAGCGGTTTGACTC
ACGGGGATTTCCAAGTCTCCACCCCATTGACGTCAATGGGAGTTTGTTTTGGCACCAAAATCAACGGGAC
TTTCCAAAATGTCGTAATAACCCCGCCCCGTTGACGCAAATGGGCGGTAGGCGTGTACGGTGGGAGGTCT
ATATAAGCAGAGCTCGTTTAGTGAACCGTCAGATCCTCACTCTCTTCCGCATCGCTGTCTGCGAGGGCCA
GCTGTTGGGCTCGCGGTTGAGGACAAACTCTTCGCGGTCTTTCCAGTACTCTTGGATCGGAAACCCGTCG
GCCTCCGAACGGTACTCCGCCACCGAGGGACCTGAGCGAGTCCGCATCGACCGGATCGGAAAACCT
