Features (pLannotate 1.2.2; 21 found; start..end, strand, type, name):
    184..273     +  intron         chimeric intron (fragment): chimera between introns from adenovirus and immunoglobulin heavy chain genes
    292..338     +  CDS            IgH signal sequence (fragment): signal sequence from the mouse immunoglobulin heavy chain variable region
   2530..3114    +  CDS            Cd4 (fragment): CD4_RAT - Experimental evidence at protein level: Swiss-Prot protein existence level 1. Integral membrane glycoprotein that plays an essential role in the immune response and serves multiple functions in responses against both external and internal offenses. In T-cells, functions primarily as a coreceptor for MHC class II molecule:peptide complex. The antigens presented by class II peptides are derived from extracellular proteins while class I peptides are derived from cytosolic proteins. Interacts simultaneously with the T-cell receptor (TCR) and the MHC class II presented by antigen presenti
   3151..3318    +  CDS            COMP (fragment): COMP_HUMAN - Experimental evidence at protein level: Swiss-Prot protein existence level 1. May play a role in the structural integrity of cartilage via its interaction with other extracellular matrix proteins such as the collagens and fibronectin. Can mediate the interaction of chondrocytes with the cartilage extracellular matrix through interaction with cell surface integrin receptors. Could play a role in the pathogenesis of osteoarthritis. Potent suppressor of apoptosis in both primary chondrocytes and transformed cells. Suppresses apoptosis by blocking the activation of caspase-3 and by in
   3326..4113    +  CDS            bla(M) (fragment): β-lactamase lacking the signal sequence; bla(M); allows cytosolic expression of β-lactamase
   4120..4185    +  CDS            3xFLAG: three tandem FLAG® epitope tags, followed by an enterokinase cleavage site
   4245..4300    +  polyA_signal   β-globin poly(A) signal: rabbit β-globin polyadenylation signal (Gil and Proudfoot, 1987)
   4814..6495    -  rep_origin     oriP (fragment): Epstein-Barr virus oriP replication origin (Yates et al., 2000)
   6622..6726    +  promoter       AmpR promoter: bla
   6727..7587    +  CDS            AmpR: β-lactamase; bla; confers resistance to ampicillin, carbenicillin, and related antibiotics
   7758..8346    +  rep_origin     ori: high-copy-number ColE1/pMB1/pBR322/pUC origin of replication
   8529..8621    +  CDS            lacI (fragment): lac repressor; lacI; The lac repressor binds to the lac operator to inhibit transcription in E. coli. This inhibition can be relieved by adding lactose or isopropyl-β-D-thiogalactopyranoside (IPTG).
   8634..8655    +  protein_bind   CAP binding site: CAP binding activates transcription in the presence of cAMP. E. coli catabolite activator protein
   8670..8700    +  promoter       lac promoter: promoter for the E. coli lac operon
   8708..8724    +  protein_bind   lac operator: The lac repressor binds to the lac operator to inhibit transcription in E. coli. This inhibition can be relieved by adding lactose or isopropyl-β-D-thiogalactopyranoside (IPTG). lac repressor encoded by lacI
   8794..8810    +  promoter       tet promoter (fragment): E. coli promoter for tetracycline efflux protein gene
   8820..8845    -  CDS            bla(M) (fragment): β-lactamase lacking the signal sequence; bla(M); allows cytosolic expression of β-lactamase
   9019..9398    +  enhancer       CMV enhancer: human cytomegalovirus immediate early enhancer
   9400..9599    +  promoter       CMV promoter: human cytomegalovirus (CMV) immediate early promoter
   9667..9705    +  misc_feature   Ad SA (fragment): adenovirus major late transcript splice acceptor (Friedrich and Soriano, 1991)
   9738..153     -  CDS            PTP (fragment) (across the origin): TERM_ADE02 - Experimental evidence at protein level: Swiss-Prot protein existence level 1. Protein covalently bound to the viral DNA that acts as a primer for viral genomic replication by DNA strand displacement. Assembles on the viral origin of replication in an initiation complex with viral polymerase, DBP, host NFIA and host POU2F1/OCT1. During initiation, the polymerase covalently couples the first dCTP with Ser- 580 of pTP. The terminal protein stimulates the template activity over 20 fold compared to protein-free templates. Neo-synthesized viral genomes are linked to two preterminal prot
>Addgene plasmid #111000 | P47-COMP-blac-flag-his | addgene full sequence | sequence record 224544 | Addgene NGS Result
CTCGAGAAAGGCGTCTAACCAGTCACAGTCGCAAGGTAGGCTGAGCACCGTGGCGGGCGGCAGCGGGTGG
CGGTCGGGGTTGTTTCTGGCGGAGGTGCTGCTGATGATGTAATTAAAGTAGGCGGTCTTGAGACGGCGGA
TGGTCGAGGTGAGGTGTGGCAGGCTTGAGATCCAGCTGTTGGGGTGAGTACTCCCTCTCAAAAGCGGGCA
TTACTTCTGCGCTAAGATTGTCAGTTTCCAAAAACGAGGAGGATTTGATATTCACCTGGCCCGATCTGGC
CATACACTTGAGTGACAATGACATCCACTTTGCCTTTCTCTCCACAGGTGTCCACTCCCAGGTCCAAGTT
TGCCACCATGGAGTTTCAGACCCAGGTACTCATGTCCCTGCTGCTCTGCATGTCTGGTGCGGCCGCCTTC
TACTTCGAGCAGACCGAGGAACTGCTGATCAAGAACGCCCACAGCGACATCTGCAAGAGAGAGCACTACA
TCAGCTTCAACAAAGAGATCATCAAGCTCTGCCTGTTCAGCCAGCCCAGCGGCGTGCACAGCAAGTACAA
CCTGATCGTGAACACCCTGAAAGAGGAAAAGTGGGAAGAGAAGTACAAGATCCTCAAAGAGAACACCTTC
AAGATCCTGAAGTACTTTTACACCTTCGTGAACAAGAACGAGCTGGTCATCATCTTTTGCTTTAACAAGC
TGATCAACAAGGCCCCTTACGAGTGCCACCGGTCCATTAACAAGGTGGACGGCAAGGGCAACGAGGAACA
GAGAGTGCGGATCAACTACAACCACATCGACCCTCTGAGCCTGGTGGACTACACCAGCAATACCTTCGAC
TTCCTGGGCACCAGCTACCTGCTGATCTGCGGCATCAACGAGAACCGGAAGCTGAGCCCCGGCAGCCACG
TGTTCATCCTGTGCCGGGCCAGCAAGGACAGCGGCATCACCTGGGGCCTGACCTTCAGCTTCTACTACCC
TCACGCCAAGAGCAGCGTGCTGTACTCCAAGGTGGTGCCCAAGATCAGCTACAACGAGATCGGCTTCCTG
TTCTTCAGCCCCGACGTGTCCATCAACAAGTACATCAAGTGCACCTACCGCGAGGGCAACCACTTCGACT
GCGACGACATCCACTTCATCGACGACAAGTACCTGCTGGACATCACCAAAGTGCGGGGCTACTACCTGAC
CATCCTGAGCAACAAGAAGGACAAGAAAGAAAAAGTGAAGCTGTGGTACATCTACAACAGCGTGATCAGC
GAGAGCATGCGGAACAACGCCATCAGCAGCGGCAATGAGTACAGAGAGGGCAATCTGTTCCTGCTGAACG
ACGCCACAGTGCTGTACAACTACCTGAACGAGAAGGACTCCTACCTGTACCTGATCAAGCACAAGGGCAG
CGTGAAGCACTGCACCCTGCTGTATCTGAAGAAAGAGTACGCCAACCCCGGCTTCGTGAAAGAGATTAAG
AGAAACCACGCCACCACCCTGACCAAGGACAACAGCAACAACTACCGCTACGTGTGCAACATCAACTACG
ACGACCTGAGCATCAACCTCAACGACCGGTACTTCATCGTGTCCGTGTACAACGGCGTGAAAACCGACAT
CCGGTCCTGCTTCTACTTTAGCTACGACAACATCCTCGAGCCCGTGAACATTATCAACAAGATCGTGAAG
GTCTACGAGTACTCCAACTACGCCATCTACGCCTTCCACATTAACAAAGACCTCGAGAGCTACTTCCTGT
TTAACAAGAAAATGGAATGCTTCCTCGGCGACAACTTCTACATCTACCTCAACATCAATTTCATCAACAC
CTACAAGCTGGACAACTCCTTCGACAACAACAATGAGAAGGTGGTCAACCTGTACCCCAACAACCTCATC
TACTACAAGCTCCCCAACATTAACTACAAGAATACCTTCCTGTCCAACGTGCACTTCCCTCCCTACACCA
AATACGTGCAGCTCAACGACAAAGAGTACATCTTTAAGCTGCCCAGCTACATCGAAGAGGACATCCACAC
CGAGCTGCACTTTCTCCAGAAAGTCAACAAGTTCTACAAGAAGAAAACCATCTTCCACAAGGGCGGCCAC
AACAACGACCTGGTGCTGGGCATCGACTTCAGCAAAAAGACCAACATCTGCAGCTACGGCTACAGCAAGA
CCAGCTGCGAGTACACACACATCGACATCAACAAAATCAATATCAAGGTGCCCATGAACGACGAGATCAC
CTCCGACATCACCCTGGCCATCATCTGCCCCGTGTCCAAGAAAAACCAGAACGTGTGCTTCCACCACACC
TACGACAATGGCAAGAAGGTGCTGATCCGGGACCACCTGTACGACCGGAACGGCTACCTGAATGTGTACC
CTAAGATCTATATCTACACCCCTAAGCTGAACCAGATCTACGAGGAATCCAAGCTCGTGATCCGGAAAGA
GTTCATCGAGATCTTCAAGAACAACAAGTGCAATTACAAGAACGTGATCCTGTGCAAGTGCTACGCCAAC
AACAAATATTACGATATCACCTTCAATCTGATCGGCGCGCCGTCGACCTCCATCACGGCCTATAAGAGTG
AGGGGGAGTCAGCGGAGTTCTCCTTCCCACTCAACCTTGGAGAGGAAAGCCTGCAGGGAGAGTTGAGATG
GAAGGCAGAGAAGGCTCCTTCTTCCCAGTCCTGGATCACCTTCTCCCTAAAGAACCAAAAGGTGTCTGTG
CAGAAGTCTACTAGCAACCCCAAGTTCCAGCTGTCCGAAACGCTCCCACTCACCCTTCAGATACCCCAGG
TCTCCCTTCAGTTTGCTGGTTCTGGCAACCTGACCCTGACTCTGGACAGAGGGATACTGTATCAGGAAGT
GAACCTGGTGGTGATGAAAGTGACTCAGCCCGACAGCAACACTTTGACCTGTGAGGTGATGGGACCCACC
TCACCCAAGATGAGACTGATCTTGAAGCAGGAGAATCAGGAGGCCAGGGTCTCCAGGCAGGAGAAAGTGA
TTCAAGTGCAGGCCCCTGAAGCAGGGGTGTGGCAATGTCTACTGAGTGAAGGTGAAGAGGTCAAGATGGA
CTCCAAGATCCAGGTTTTATCCAAAGGGTTGAATTCCGGCGGCGGCTCCGGAGGCGGTACCGGTGGCGGC
GACCTAGCCCCACAGATGCTTCGAGAACTCCAGGAGACTAATGCGGCGCTGCAAGACGTGAGAGAGCTCT
TGCGACAGCAGGTCAAGGAGATCACCTTCCTGAAGAATACGGTGATGGAATGTGACGCCTGCGGTCTAGA
CAGAAACCTGCCTCCACTAGCACCTCTGGGCCCACACCCAGAAACGCTGGTGAAAGTAAAAGATGCTGAA
GATCAGTTGGGTGCACGAGTGGGTTACATCGAACTGGATCTCAACAGCGGTAAGATCCTTGAGAGTTTTC
GCCCCGAAGAACGTTTTCCAATGATGAGCACTTTTAAAGTTCTGCTATGTGGCGCGGTATTATCCCGTAT
TGACGCCGGGCAAGAGCAACTCGGTCGCCGCATACACTATTCTCAGAATGACTTGGTTGAGTACTCACCA
GTCACAGAAAAGCATCTTACGGATGGCATGACAGTAAGAGAATTATGCAGTGCTGCCATAACCATGAGTG
ATAACACTGCGGCCAACTTACTTCTGACAACGATCGGAGGACCGAAGGAGCTAACCGCTTTTTTGCACAA
CATGGGGGATCATGTAACTCGCCTTGATCGTTGGGAACCGGAGCTGAATGAAGCCATACCAAACGACGAG
CGTGACACCACGATGCCTGTAGCAATGGCAACAACGTTGCGCAAACTATTAACTGGCGAACTACTTACTC
TAGCTTCCCGGCAACAATTAATAGACTGGATGGAGGCGGATAAAGTTGCAGGACCACTTCTGCGCTCGGC
CCTTCCGGCTGGCTGGTTTATTGCTGATAAATCTGGAGCCGGTGAGCGTGGGTCTCGCGGTATCATTGCA
GCACTGGGGCCAGATGGTAAGCCCTCCCGTATCGTAGTTATCTACACGACGGGGAGTCAGGCAACTATGG
ATGAACGAAATAGACAGATCGCTGAGATAGGTGCCTCACTGATTAAGCATTGGGGCCCTGACTACAAAGA
CCATGACGGTGATTATAAAGATCATGACATCGATTACAAGGATGACGATGACAAGGGCCCTCACCACCAC
CATCACCACTAATAATAAGGATCCCCCGACCTCGACCTCTGGCTAATAAAGGAAATTTATTTTCATTGCA
ATAGTGTGTTGGAATTTTTTGTGTCTCTCACTCGGAAGGACATATGGGAGGGCAAATCATTTGGTCGAGA
TCCCTCGGAGATCTCTAGCTAGAGGATCGATCCCCGCCCCGGACGAACTAAACCTGACTACGACATCTCT
GCCCCTTCTTCGCGGGGCAGTGCATGTAATCCCTTCAGTTGGTTGGTACAACTTGCCAACTGGGCCCTGT
TCCACATGTGACACGGGGGGGGACCAAACACAAAGGGGTTCTCTGACTGTAGTTGACATCCTTATAAATG
GATGTGCACATTTGCCAACACTGAGTGGCTTTCATCCTGGAGCAGACTTTGCAGTCTGTGGACTGCAACA
CAACATTGCCTTTATGTGTAACTCTTGGCTGAAGCTCTTACACCAATGCTGGGGGACATGTACCTCCCAG
GGGCCCAGGAAGACTACGGGAGGCTACACCAACGTCAATCAGAGGGGCCTGTGTAGCTACCGATAAGCGG
ACCCTCAAGAGGGCATTAGCAATAGTGTTTATAAGGCCCCCTTGTTAACCCTAAACGGGTAGCATATGCT
TCCCGGGTAGTAGTATATACTATCCAGACTAACCCTAATTCAATAGCATATGTTACCCAACGGGAAGCAT
ATGCTATCGAATTAGGGTTAGTAAAAGGGTCCTAAGGAACAGCGATATCTCCCACCCCATGAGCTGTCAC
GGTTTTATTTACATGGGGTCAGGATTCCACGAGGGTAGTGAACCATTTTAGTCACAAGGGCAGTGGCTGA
AGATCAAGGAGCGGGCAGTGAACTCTCCTGAATCTTCGCCTGCTTCTTCATTCTCCTTCGTTTAGCTAAT
AGAATAACTGCTGAGTTGTGAACAGTAAGGTGTATGTGAGGTGCTCGAAAACAAGGTTTCAGGTGACGCC
CCCAGAATAAAATTTGGACGGGGGGTTCAGTGGTGGCATTGTGCTATGACACCAATATAACCCTCACAAA
CCCCTTGGGCAATAAATACTAGTGTAGGAATGAAACATTCTGAATATCTTTAACAATAGAAATCCATGGG
GTGGGGACAAGCCGTAAAGACTGGATGTCCATCTCACACGAATTTATGGCTATGGGCAACACATAATCCT
AGTGCAATATGATACTGGGGTTATTAAGATGTGTCCCAGGCAGGGACCAAGACAGGTGAACCATGTTGTT
ACACTCTATTTGTAACAAGGGGAAAGAGAGTGGACGCCGACAGCAGCGGACTCCACTGGTTGTCTCTAAC
ACCCCCGAAAATTAAACGGGGCTCCACGCCAATGGGGCCCATAAACAAAGACAAGTGGCCACTCTTTTTT
TTGAAATTGTGGAGTGGGGGCACGCGTCAGCCCCCACACGCCGCCCTGCGGTTTTGGACTGTAAAATAAG
GGTGTAATAACTTGGCTGATTGTAACCCCGCTAACCACTGCGGTCAAACCACTTGCCCACAAAACCACTA
ATGGCACCCCGGGGAATACCTGCATAAGTAGGTGGGCGGGCCAAGATAGGGGCGCGATTGCTGCGATCTG
GAGGACAAATTACACACACTTGCGCCTGAGCGCCAAGCACAGGGTTGTTGGTCCTCATATTCACGAGGTC
GCTGAGAGCACGGTGGGCTAATGTTGCCATGGGTAGCATATACTACCCAAATATCTGGATAGCATATGCT
ATCCTAATCTATATCTGGGTAGCATAGGCTATCCTAATCTATATCTGGGTAGCATATGCTATCCTAATCT
ATATCTGGGTAGTATATGCTATCCTAATTTATATCTGGGTAGCATAGGCTATCCTAATCTATATCTGGGT
AGCATATGCTATCCTAATCTATATCTGGGTAGTATATGCTATCCTAATCTGTATCCGGGTAGCATATGCT
ATCCTAATAGAGATTAGGGTAGTATATGCTATCCTAATTTATATCTGGGTAGCATATACTACCCAAATAT
CTGGATAGCATATGCTATCCTAATCTATATCTGGGTAGCATATGCTATCCTAATCTATATCTGGGTAGCA
TAGGCTATCCTAATCTATATCTGGGTAGCATATGCTATCCTAATCTATATCTGGGTAGTATATGCTATCC
TAATTTATATCTGGGTAGCATAGGCTATCCTAATCTATATCTGGGTAGCATATGCTATCCTAATCTATAT
CTGGGTAGTATATGCTATCCTAATCTGTATCCGGGTAGCATATGCTATCCTCATGATAAGCTGTCAAACA
TGAGAATTTTCTTGAAGACGAAAGGGCCTCGTGATACGCCTATTTTTATAGGTTAATGTCATGATAATAA
TGGTTTCTTAGACGTCAGGTGGCACTTTTCGGGGAAATGTGCGCGGAACCCCTATTTGTTTATTTTTCTA
AATACATTCAAATATGTATCCGCTCATGAGACAATAACCCTGATAAATGCTTCAATAATATTGAAAAAGG
AAGAGTATGAGTATTCAACATTTCCGTGTCGCCCTTATTCCCTTTTTTGCGGCATTTTGCCTTCCTGTTT
TTGCTCACCCAGAAACGCTGGTGAAAGTAAAAGATGCTGAAGATCAGTTGGGTGCACGAGTGGGTTACAT
CGAACTGGATCTCAACAGCGGTAAGATCCTTGAGAGTTTTCGCCCCGAAGAACGTTTTCCAATGATGAGC
ACTTTTAAAGTTCTGCTATGTGGCGCGGTATTATCCCGTGTTGACGCCGGGCAAGAGCAACTCGGTCGCC
GCATACACTATTCTCAGAATGACTTGGTTGAGTACTCACCAGTCACAGAAAAGCATCTTACGGATGGCAT
GACAGTAAGAGAATTATGCAGTGCTGCCATAACCATGAGTGATAACACTGCGGCCAACTTACTTCTGACA
ACGATCGGAGGACCGAAGGAGCTAACCGCTTTTTTGCACAACATGGGGGATCATGTAACTCGCCTTGATC
GTTGGGAACCGGAGCTGAATGAAGCCATACCAAACGACGAGCGTGACACCACGATGCCTGCAGCAATGGC
AACAACGTTGCGCAAACTATTAACTGGCGAACTACTTACTCTAGCTTCCCGGCAACAATTAATAGACTGG
ATGGAGGCGGATAAAGTTGCAGGACCACTTCTGCGCTCGGCCCTTCCGGCTGGCTGGTTTATTGCTGATA
AATCTGGAGCCGGTGAGCGTGGGTCTCGCGGTATCATTGCAGCACTGGGGCCAGATGGTAAGCCCTCCCG
TATCGTAGTTATCTACACGACGGGGAGTCAGGCAACTATGGATGAACGAAATAGACAGATCGCTGAGATA
GGTGCCTCACTGATTAAGCATTGGTAACTGTCAGACCAAGTTTACTCATATATACTTTAGATTGATTTAA
AACTTCATTTTTAATTTAAAAGGATCTAGGTGAAGATCCTTTTTGATAATCTCATGACCAAAATCCCTTA
ACGTGAGTTTTCGTTCCACTGAGCGTCAGACCCCGTAGAAAAGATCAAAGGATCTTCTTGAGATCCTTTT
TTTCTGCGCGTAATCTGCTGCTTGCAAACAAAAAAACCACCGCTACCAGCGGTGGTTTGTTTGCCGGATC
AAGAGCTACCAACTCTTTTTCCGAAGGTAACTGGCTTCAGCAGAGCGCAGATACCAAATACTGTTCTTCT
AGTGTAGCCGTAGTTAGGCCACCACTTCAAGAACTCTGTAGCACCGCCTACATACCTCGCTCTGCTAATC
CTGTTACCAGTGGCTGCTGCCAGTGGCGATAAGTCGTGTCTTACCGGGTTGGACTCAAGACGATAGTTAC
CGGATAAGGCGCAGCGGTCGGGCTGAACGGGGGGTTCGTGCACACAGCCCAGCTTGGAGCGAACGACCTA
CACCGAACTGAGATACCTACAGCGTGAGCTATGAGAAAGCGCCACGCTTCCCGAAGGGAGAAAGGCGGAC
AGGTATCCGGTAAGCGGCAGGGTCGGAACAGGAGAGCGCACGAGGGAGCTTCCAGGGGGAAACGCCTGGT
ATCTTTATAGTCCTGTCGGGTTTCGCCACCTCTGACTTGAGCGTCGATTTTTGTGATGCTCGTCAGGGGG
GCGGAGCCTATGGAAAAACGCCAGCAACGCGGCCTTTTTACGGTTCCTGGCCTTTTGCTGGCCTTTTGCT
CACATGTTCTTTCCTGCGTTATCCCCTGATTCTGTGGATAACCGTATTACCGCCTTTGAGTGAGCTGATA
CCGCTCGCCGCAGCCGAACGACCGAGCGCAGCGAGTCAGTGAGCGAGGAAGCGGAAGAGCGCCCAATACG
CAAACCGCCTCTCCCCGCGCGTTGGCCGATTCATTAATGCAGCTGGCACGACAGGTTTCCCGACTGGAAA
GCGGGCAGTGAGCGCAACGCAATTAATGTGAGTTAGCTCACTCATTAGGCACCCCAGGCTTTACACTTTA
TGCTTCCGGCTCGTATGTTGTGTGGAATTGTGAGCGGATAACAATTTCACACAGGAAACAGCTATGACCA
TGATTACGCCAAGCTCTAGCTAGAGGTCGACCAATTCTCATGTTTGACAGCTTATCATCGCAGATCCGGG
CAACGTTGTTGCCATTGCTGCAGGCGCAGAACTGGTAGGTATGGAAGATCTATACATTGAATCAATATTG
GCAATTAGCCATATTAGTCATTGGTTATATAGCATAAATCAATATTGGCTATTGGCCATTGCATACGTTG
TATCTATATCATAATATGTACATTTATATTGGCTCATGTCCAATATGACCGCCATGTTGACATTGATTAT
TGACTAGTTATTAATAGTAATCAATTACGGGGTCATTAGTTCATAGCCCATATATGGAGTTCCGCGTTAC
ATAACTTACGGTAAATGGCCCGCCTGGCTGACCGCCCAACGACCCCCGCCCATTGACGTCAATAATGACG
TATGTTCCCATAGTAACGCCAATAGGGACTTTCCATTGACGTCAATGGGTGGAGTATTTACGGTAAACTG
CCCACTTGGCAGTACATCAAGTGTATCATATGCCAAGTCCGCCCCCTATTGACGTCAATGACGGTAAATG
GCCCGCCTGGCATTATGCCCAGTACATGACCTTACGGGACTTTCCTACTTGGCAGTACATCTACGTATTA
GTCATCGCTATTACCATGGTGATGCGGTTTTGGCAGTACACCAATGGGCGTGGATAGCGGTTTGACTCAC
GGGGATTTCCAAGTCTCCACCCCATTGACGTCAATGGGAGTTTGTTTTGGCACCAAAATCAACGGGACTT
TCCAAAATGTCGTAATAACCCCGCCCCGTTGACGCAAATGGGCGGTAGGCGTGTACGGTGGGAGGTCTAT
ATAAGCAGAGCTCGTTTAGTGAACCGTCAGATCCTCACTCTCTTCCGCATCGCTGTCTGCGAGGGCCAGC
TGTTGGGCTCGCGGTTGAGGACAAACTCTTCGCGGTCTTTCCAGTACTCTTGGATCGGAAACCCGTCGGC
CTCCGAACGGTACTCCGCCACCGAGGGACCTGAGCGAGTCCGCATCGACCGGATCGGAAAACCT
